>Addgene plasmid #220086 | pNeonGreen-C1-Nir2-LNS2 | addgene full sequence | sequence record 434091 | Addgene NGS Result
TAGTTATTAATAGTAATCAATTACGGGGTCATTAGTTCATAGCCCATATATGGAGTTCCGCGTTACATAA
CTTACGGTAAATGGCCCGCCTGGCTGACCGCCCAACGACCCCCGCCCATTGACGTCAATAATGACGTATG
TTCCCATAGTAACGCCAATAGGGACTTTCCATTGACGTCAATGGGTGGAGTATTTACGGTAAACTGCCCA
CTTGGCAGTACATCAAGTGTATCATATGCCAAGTACGCCCCCTATTGACGTCAATGACGGTAAATGGCCC
GCCTGGCATTATGCCCAGTACATGACCTTATGGGACTTTCCTACTTGGCAGTACATCTACGTATTAGTCA
TCGCTATTACCATGGTGATGCGGTTTTGGCAGTACATCAATGGGCGTGGATAGCGGTTTGACTCACGGGG
ATTTCCAAGTCTCCACCCCATTGACGTCAATGGGAGTTTGTTTTGGCACCAAAATCAACGGGACTTTCCA
AAATGTCGTAACAACTCCGCCCCATTGACGCAAATGGGCGGTAGGCGTGTACGGTGGGAGGTCTATATAA
GCAGAGCTGGTTTAGTGAACCGTCAGATCCGCTAGCGCTACCGGTCGCCACCATGGTGAGCAAGGGCGAG
GAGGATAACATGGCCTCTCTCCCAGCGACACATGAGTTACACATCTTTGGCTCCATCAACGGTGTGGACT
TTGACATGGTGGGTCAGGGCACCGGCAATCCAAATGATGGTTATGAGGAGTTAAACCTGAAGTCCACCAA
GGGTGACCTCCAGTTCTCCCCCTGGATTCTGGTCCCTCATATCGGGTATGGCTTCCATCAGTACCTGCCC
TACCCTGACGGGATGTCGCCTTTCCAGGCCGCCATGGTAGATGGCTCCGGATACCAAGTCCATCGCACAA
TGCAGTTTGAAGATGGTGCCTCCCTTACTGTTAACTACCGCTACACCTACGAGGGAAGCCACATCAAAGG
AGAGGCCCAGGTGAAGGGGACTGGTTTCCCTGCTGACGGTCCTGTGATGACCAACTCGCTGACCGCTGCG
GACTGGTGCAGGTCGAAGAAGACTTACCCCAACGACAAAACCATCATCAGTACCTTTAAGTGGAGTTACA
CCACTGGAAATGGCAAGCGCTACCGGAGCACTGCGCGGACCACCTACACCTTTGCCAAGCCAATGGCGGC
TAACTATCTGAAGAACCAGCCGATGTACGTGTTCCGTAAGACGGAGCTCAAGCACTCCAAGACCGAGCTC
AACTTCAAGGAGTGGCAAAAGGCCTTTACCGATGTGATGGGCATGGACGAGCTGTACAAGGGAGGCTCAG
GAGGCATGTCTCCAGCATTTCCTCGGGAAAAGTGGCAGCGTAAGCGCACACAAGTGAAGATTAGAAACGT
TACATCGAATCACCGTGCGTCGGATACCGTAGTGTGCGAGGGGCGACCGCAGGTGCTTAGTGGGCGGTTT
ATGTACGGCCCCTTAGATGTCGTAACTTTGACTGGGGAAAAGGTGGACGTGTACATCATGACTCAGCCCT
TATCAGGTAAATGGATCCACTTTGGTACTGAGGTGACGAACAGCAGTGGTCGCCTCACTTTCCCTGTTCC
GCCAGAGAGGGCATTGGGGATTGGTGTCTACCCAGTGCGGATGGTCGTAAGAGGGGACCATACGTATGCG
GAGTGCTGTCTAACGGTCGTCGCGCGCGGCACAGAGGCAGTGGTATTTTCAATAGACGGCTCATTCACTG
CTAGTGTTTCCATTATGGGGTCCGATCCGAAGGTTCGAGCGGGGGCGGTCGATGTGGTCAGGCACTGGCA
AGATAGTGGGTATCTGATAGTATATGTGACCGGGCGCCCCGATATGCAAAAACATAGAGTAGTCGCATGG
CTTTCTCAGCATAATTTTCCCCACGGTGTAGTATCGTTTTGCGACGGTCTCACACATGATCCACTGAGAC
AAAAAGCAATGTTTCTACAGTCCCTGGTCCAAGAGGTCGAGCTAAACATTGTAGCAGGATATGGAAGCCC
TAAAGACGTGGCGGTCTATGCGGCCTTAGGGCTATCGCCAAGTCAGACTTATATAGTTGGACGTGCCGTC
AGAAAACTTCAGGCTCAATGCCAGTTTCTAAGTGATGGTTACGTCGCACATCTGGGGCAACTTGAAGCGG
GTTCACACTCTCATGCGAGCTCCGGTCCACCTAGAGCTGCGCTAGGCAAGTCGTCTTACGGCGTCGCAGC
GCCAGTTGACTTCCTACGAAAGCAGTCGCAACTCCTCCGGAGTCGGGGTCCTAGTCAAGCATAAGCGGCC
GCTCGAGTCTTCCGGACTCAGATCTCGAGCTCAAGCTTCGAATTCTGCAGTCGACGGTACCGCGGGCCCG
GGATCCACCGGATCTAGATAACTGATCATAATCAGCCATACCACATTTGTAGAGGTTTTACTTGCTTTAA
AAAACCTCCCACACCTCCCCCTGAACCTGAAACATAAAATGAATGCAATTGTTGTTGTTAACTTGTTTAT
TGCAGCTTATAATGGTTACAAATAAAGCAATAGCATCACAAATTTCACAAATAAAGCATTTTTTTCACTG
CATTCTAGTTGTGGTTTGTCCAAACTCATCAATGTATCTTAACGCGTAAATTGTAAGCGTTAATATTTTG
TTAAAATTCGCGTTAAATTTTTGTTAAATCAGCTCATTTTTTAACCAATAGGCCGAAATCGGCAAAATCC
CTTATAAATCAAAAGAATAGACCGAGATAGGGT
[37 nt withheld, positions 2764-2800]
AAAGAACGTGGACTCCAACGTCAAAGG
[49 nt withheld, positions 2828-2876]
T
[91 nt withheld, positions 2878-2968]
G
[124 nt withheld, positions 2970-3093]
CAGGTGGCACTTTTCGGGGAAATGTGCGCGGAACCCCTATTTGTTTATTTTTCTAAATACATTCAAATAT
GTATCCGCTCATGAGACAATAACCCTGATAAATGCTTCAATAATATTGAAAAAGGAAGAGTCCTGAGGCG
GAAAGAACCAGCTGTGGAATGTGTGTCAGTTAGGGTGTGGAAAGTCCCCAGGCTCCCCAGCAGGCAGAAG
TATGCAAAGCATGCATCTCAATTAGTCAGCAACCAGGTGTGGAAAGTCCCCAGGCTCCCCAGCAGGCAGA
AGTATGCAAAGCATGCATCTCAATTAGTCAGCAACCATAGTCCCGCCCCTAACTCCGCCCATCCCGCCCC
TAACTCCGCCCAGTTCCGCCCATTCTCCGCCCCATGGCTGACTAATTTTTTTTATTTATGCAGAGGCCGA
GGCCGCCTCGGCCTCTGAGCTATTCCAGAAGTAGTGAGGAGGCTTTTTTGGAGGCCTAGGCTTTTGCAAA
GATCGATCAAGAGACAGGATGAGGATCGTTTCGCATGATTGAACAAGATGGATTGCACGCAGGTTCTCCG
GCCGCTTGGGTGGAGAGGCTATTCGGCTATGACTGGGCACAACAGACAATCGGCTGCTCTGATGCCGCCG
TGTTCCGGCTGTCAGCGCAGGGGCGCCCGGTTCTTTTTGTCAAGACCGACCTGTCCGGTGCCCTGAATGA
ACTGCAAGACGAGGCAGCGCGGCTATCGTGGCTGGCCACGACGGGCGTTCCTTGCGCAGCTGTGCTCGAC
GTTGTCACTGAAGCGGGAAGGGACTGGCTGCTATTGGGCGAAGTGCCGGGGCAGGATCTCCTGTCATCTC
ACCTTGCTCCTGCCGAGAAAGTATCCATCATGGCTGATGCAATGCGGCGGCTGCATACGCTTGATCCGGC
TACCTGCCCATTCGACCACCAAGCGAAACATCGCATCGAGCGAGCACGTACTCGGATGGAAGCCGGTCTT
GTCGATCAGGATGATCTGGACGAAGAGCATCAGGGGCTCGCGCCAGCCGAACTGTTCGCCAGGCTCAAGG
CGAGCATGCCCGACGGCGAGGATCTCGTCGTGACCCATGGCGATGCCTGCTTGCCGAATATCATGGTGGA
AAATGGCCGCTTTTCTGGATTCATCGACTGTGGCCGGCTGGGTGTGGCGGACCGCTATCAGGACATAGCG
TTGGCTACCCGTGATATTGCTGAAGAGCTTGGCGGCGAATGGGCTGACCGCTTCCTCGTGCTTTACGGTA
TCGCCGCTCCCGATTCGCAGCGCATCGCCTTCTATCGCCTTCTTGACGAGTTCTTCTGAGCGGGACTCTG
GGGTTCGAAATGACCGACCAAGCGACGCCCAACCTGCCATCACGAGATTTCGATTCCACCGCCGCCTTCT
ATGAAAGGTTGGGCTTCGGAATCGTTTTCCGGGACGCCGGCTGGATGATCCTCCAGCGCGGGGATCTCAT
GCTGGAGTTCTTCGCCCACCCTAGGGGGAGGCTAACTGAAACACGGAAGGAGACAATACCGGAAGGAACC
CGCGCTATGACGGCAATAAAAAGACAGAATAAAACGCACGGTGTTGGGTCGTTTGTTCATAAACGCGGGG
TTCGGTCCCAGGGCTGGCACTCTGTCGATACCCCACCGAGACCCCATTGGGGCCAATACGCCCGCGTTTC
TTCCTTTTCCCCACCCCACCCCCCAAGTTCGGGTGAAGGCCCAGGGCTCGCAGCCAACGTCGGGGCGGCA
GGCCCTGCCATAGCCTCAGGTTACTCATATATACTTTAGATTGATTTAAAACTTCATTTTTAATTTAAAA
GGATCTAGGTGAAGATCCTTTTTGATAATCTCATGACCAAAATCCCTTAACGTGAGTTTTCGTTCCACTG
AGCGTCAGACCCCGTAGAAAAGATCAAAGGATCTTCTTGAGATCCTTTTTTTCTGCGCGTAATCTGCTGC
TTGCAAACAAAAAAACCACCGCTACCAGCGGTGGTTTGTTTGCCGGATCAAGAGCTACCAACTCTTTTTC
CGAAGGTAACTGGCTTCAGCAGAGCGCAGATACCAAATACTGTTCTTCTAGTGTAGCCGTAGTTAGGCCA
CCACTTCAAGAACTCTGTAGCACCGCCTACATACCTCGCTCTGCTAATCCTGTTACCAGTGGCTGCTGCC
AGTGGCGATAAGTCGTGTCTTACCGGGTTGGACTCAAGACGATAGTTACCGGATAAGGCGCAGCGGTCGG
GCTGAACGGGGGGTTCGTGCACACAGCCCAGCTTGGAGCGAACGACCTACACCGAACTGAGATACCTACA
GCGTGAGCTATGAGAAAGCGCCACGCTTCCCGAAGGGAGAAAGGCGGACAGGTATCCGGTAAGCGGCAGG
GTCGGAACAGGAGAGCGCACGAGGGAGCTTCCAGGGGGAAACGCCTGGTATCTTTATAGTCCTGTCGGGT
TTCGCCACCTCTGACTTGAGCGTCGATTTTTGTGATGCTCGTCAGGGGGGCGGAGCCTATGGAAAAACGC
CAGCAACGCGGCCTTTTTACGGTTCCTGGCCTTTTGCTGGCCTTTTGCTCACATGTTCTTTCCTGCGTTA
TCCCCTGATTCTGTGGATAACCGTATTACCGCCATGCAT
Features (pLannotate 1.2.2; 15 found; start..end, strand, type, name):
     61..364     +  enhancer       CMV enhancer: human cytomegalovirus immediate early enhancer
    365..568     +  promoter       CMV promoter: human cytomegalovirus (CMV) immediate early promoter
    613..1320    +  CDS            mNeonGreen: mNeonGreen is a basic (constitutively fluorescent) green/yellow fluorescent protein published in 2013, derived from Branchiostoma lanceolatum. It is reported to be a very rapidly-maturing monomer with moderate acid sensitivity.
   1339..2301    +  CDS            PITPNM1 (fragment): PITM1_HUMAN - Also known as DRES9, NIR2, PITPNM. Experimental evidence at protein level: Swiss-Prot protein existence level 1. Catalyzes the transfer of phosphatidylinositol (PI) between membranes (PubMed:22822086, PubMed:10531358). Binds PI, phosphatidylcholine (PC) and phosphatidic acid (PA) with the binding affinity order of PI > PA > PC (PubMed:22822086). Regulates RHOA activity, and plays a role in cytoskeleton remodeling (PubMed:11909959). Necessary for normal completion of cytokinesis (PubMed:15125835). Plays a role in maintaining normal diacylglycerol levels in the Golgi apparatus (Pub
   2321..2386    +  misc_feature   MCS: multiple cloning site
   2403..2487    +  CDS            large T antigen (fragment): large T antigen from SV40 (simian virus 40)
   2510..2631    +  polyA_signal   SV40 poly(A) signal: SV40 polyadenylation signal
   2665..3093    -  rep_origin     f1 ori (sequence partly withheld): f1 bacteriophage origin of replication; arrow indicates direction of (+) strand synthesis
   3120..3224    +  promoter       AmpR promoter: bla
   3226..3583    +  promoter       SV40 promoter: SV40 enhancer and early promoter
   3618..4412    +  CDS            NeoR/KanR: aminoglycoside phosphotransferase from Tn5; aph(3')-II (or nptII); confers resistance to neomycin, kanamycin, and G418 (Geneticin®)
   4433..4585    +  CDS            ble (fragment): BLE_KLEPN - Experimental evidence at protein level: Swiss-Prot protein existence level 1. Binding protein with a strong affinity to the bleomycin family of antibiotics. Binds to CL990; an antimitotic-antibiotic compound. From Klebsiella pneumoniae.
   4644..4691    +  polyA_signal   HSV TK poly(A) signal: herpes simplex virus thymidine kinase polyadenylation signal (Cole and Stacy, 1985)
   4782..4798    -  polyA_signal   bGH poly(A) signal (fragment): bovine growth hormone polyadenylation signal
   5020..5608    +  rep_origin     ori: high-copy-number ColE1/pMB1/pBR322/pUC origin of replication
