[The description below was written by a language model from this plasmid's Addgene catalogue record and pLannotate feature annotations shown in this document.]
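Description:
pNeonGreen-C1-Nir2-LNS2 is a 5.7 kb mammalian expression plasmid built on the pNeonGreen-C1 backbone, a C1-style vector in which the fluorescent protein sits upstream of the cloning site so that inserts are fused to its C-terminus. It replicates in E. coli at high copy from a ColE1/pUC-type origin and also carries an f1 phage origin. A single NeoR/KanR (Tn5 aminoglycoside phosphotransferase) gene serves both hosts: the bacterial AmpR (bla) promoter drives it for kanamycin selection in bacteria, and the adjacent SV40 enhancer/early promoter drives it for G418 selection in mammalian cells, with an HSV TK polyadenylation signal downstream. The short ble, bGH poly(A) and SV40 large T antigen fragments in the annotation appear to be backbone remnants or partial matches rather than functional elements.

The expression cassette uses the human CMV immediate early enhancer and promoter to drive mNeonGreen, a bright, rapidly maturing monomeric green/yellow fluorescent protein. A short flexible GGSGGM linker joins it to a 963 bp fragment of human PITPNM1 (Nir2) encoding amino acids 896–1216. This fragment, inserted by Gibson cloning, corresponds to the C-terminal LNS2 region that the record describes as the phosphatidic acid (PA) binding domain of Nir2. The residual multiple cloning site and an SV40 polyadenylation signal follow the fusion. Transfected cells therefore produce a fluorescently tagged, isolated lipid-binding domain whose localisation can be followed by live-cell microscopy. The construct comes from work developing and characterising phosphatidic acid biosensors, so its likely use is in examining PA-dependent membrane recruitment of the Nir2 domain, for example alongside related probes. The record does not spell out its exact experimental role.
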