Addgene plasmid #220086: pNeonGreen-C1-Nir2-LNS2
Purpose: C-terminal PA binding domain of Nir2
Depositing lab: Gerry Hammond. Depositing organization: University of Pittsburgh (University, School of Medicine, and Cancer Institute). Publication: PILS-Nir1 is a sensitive phosphatidic acid biosensor that reveals mechanisms of lipid production. Weckerly CC, Rahn TA, Ehrlich M, Wills RC, Pemberton JG, Airola MV, Hammond GRV. J Cell Biol. 2025 Nov 3;224(11):e202405174. doi: 10.1083/jcb.202405174. Epub 2025 Sep 9. PubMed 40923975.
Backbone
  Vector backbone: pNeonGreen-C1
  Vector type: Mammalian Expression
  Selectable markers: Neomycin (select with G418)
Growth in bacteria
  Bacterial resistance: Kanamycin, 50 μg/mL
  Growth temperature: 37°C
  Growth strain: DH5alpha
  Copy number: High Copy
Gene/Insert
  Gene/Insert name: PITPNM1 (alt name: Nir2)
  Species: H. sapiens (human)
  Insert size (bp): 963
  Mutation: amino acids 896-1216
  Entrez Gene: PITPNM1 (a.k.a. DRES9, NIR2, PITPNM, RDGB, RDGB1, RDGBA, RDGBA1, Rd9)
  Promoter: CMV
  Tag / fusion protein: NeonGreen-GGSGGM (N terminal on insert)
  Cloning method: Gibson Cloning
Terms and licenses: Academic/Nonprofit Terms; Industry Terms: Not Available to Industry
How to cite: pNeonGreen-C1-Nir2-LNS2 was a gift from Gerry Hammond (Addgene plasmid # 220086 ; http://n2t.net/addgene:220086 ; RRID:Addgene_220086)
